LOCUS       Exported 2294 bp ds-DNA circular SYN 12-MAY-2021
DEFINITION  Gateway entry 1A vector, no ccDB gene.
ACCESSION   .
VERSION     .
KEYWORDS    pENTR1A no ccDB (w48-1)
SOURCE      synthetic DNA construct
  ORGANISM  synthetic DNA construct
REFERENCE   1 (bases 1 to 2294)
  AUTHORS   Campeau E, Ruhl VE, Rodier F, Smith CL, Rahmberg BL, Fuss JO,
            Campisi J, Yaswen P, Cooper PK, Kaufman PD.
  TITLE     A versatile viral system for expression and depletion of proteins in
            mammalian cells.
  JOURNAL   PLoS One. 2009 Aug 6;4(8):e6529.
  PUBMED    19657394
REFERENCE   2 (bases 1 to 2294)
  AUTHORS   .
  TITLE     Direct Submission
  JOURNAL   Exported May 12, 2021 from SnapGene Server 1.1.58
            http://www.snapgene.com
FEATURES             Location/Qualifiers
     source          1..2294
                     /organism="synthetic DNA construct"
                     /mol_type="other DNA"
     terminator      103..189
                     /gene="Escherichia coli rrnB"
                     /label=rrnB T1 terminator
                     /note="transcription terminator T1 from the E. coli rrnB
                     gene"
     terminator      281..308
                     /label=rrnB T2 terminator
                     /note="transcription terminator T2 from the E. coli rrnB
                     gene"
     primer_bind     316..339
                     /label=pENTR-F
                     /note="pENTR vectors, forward primer"
     protein_bind    358..457
                     /gene="mutant version of attL"
                     /label=attL1
                     /bound_moiety="LR Clonase(TM)"
                     /note="recombination site for the Gateway(R) LR reaction"
     protein_bind    complement(523..622)
                     /gene="mutant version of attL"
                     /label=attL2
                     /bound_moiety="LR Clonase(TM)"
                     /note="recombination site for the Gateway(R) LR reaction"
     primer_bind     complement(734..753)
                     /label=pENTR-R
                     /note="pENTR vectors, reverse primer"
     CDS             745..1554
                     /codon_start=1
                     /gene="aph(3')-Ia"
                     /product="aminoglycoside phosphotransferase"
                     /label=KanR
                     /note="confers resistance to kanamycin in bacteria or G418
                     (Geneticin(R)) in eukaryotes"
                     /translation="MSHIQRETSRPRLNSNMDADLYGYKWARDNVGQSGATIYRLYGKP
                     DAPELFLKHGKGSVANDVTDEMVRLNWLTEFMPLPTIKHFIRTPDDAWLLTTAIPGKTA
                     FQVLEEYPDSGENIVDALAVSLRRLHSIPVCNCPFNSDRVFRLAQAQSRMNNGLVDASD
                     FDDERNGWPVEQVWKEMHKLLPFSPDSVVTHGDFSLDNLIFDEGKLIGCIDVGRVGIAD
                     RYQDLAILWNCLGEFSPSLQKRLFQKYGIDNPDMNKLQFHLMLDEFF"
     primer_bind     complement(812..831)
                     /label=Kan-R
                     /note="Kanamycin resistance gene, reverse primer"
     rep_origin      1644..2232
                     /direction=RIGHT
                     /label=ori
                     /note="high-copy-number ColE1/pMB1/pBR322/pUC origin of
                     replication"
     primer_bind     2133..2152
                     /label=pBR322ori-F
                     /note="pBR322 origin, forward primer"
ORIGIN
        1 ctttcctgcg ttatcccctg attctgtgga taaccgtatt accgctagca tggatctcgg
       61 ggacgtctaa ctactaagcg agagtaggga actgccaggc atcaaataaa acgaaaggct
      121 cagtcggaag actgggcctt tcgttttatc tgttgtttgt cggtgaacgc tctcctgagt
      181 aggacaaatc cgccgggagc ggatttgaac gttgtgaagc aacggcccgg agggtggcgg
      241 gcaggacgcc cgccataaac tgccaggcat caaactaagc agaaggccat cctgacggat
      301 ggcctttttg cgtttctaca aactcttcct gttagttagt tacttaagct cgggccccaa
      361 ataatgattt tattttgact gatagtgacc tgttcgttgc aacaaattga taagcaatgc
      421 ttttttataa tgccaacttt gtacaaaaaa gcaggcttta aaggaaccaa ttcagtcgac
      481 tggatccggt accgaattcg cggccgcact cgagatatct agacccagct ttcttgtaca
      541 aagttggcat tataagaaag cattgcttat caatttgttg caacgaacag gtcactatca
      601 gtcaaaataa aatcattatt tgccatccag ctgcagctct ggcccgtgtc tcaaaatctc
      661 tgatgttaca ttgcacaaga taaaaatata tcatcatgaa caataaaact gtctgcttac
      721 ataaacagta atacaagggg tgttatgagc catattcaac gggaaacgtc gaggccgcga
      781 ttaaattcca acatggatgc tgatttatat gggtataaat gggctcgcga taatgtcggg
      841 caatcaggtg cgacaatcta tcgcttgtat gggaagcccg atgcgccaga gttgtttctg
      901 aaacatggca aaggtagcgt tgccaatgat gttacagatg agatggtcag actaaactgg
      961 ctgacggaat ttatgcctct tccgaccatc aagcatttta tccgtactcc tgatgatgca
     1021 tggttactca ccactgcgat ccccggaaaa acagcattcc aggtattaga agaatatcct
     1081 gattcaggtg aaaatattgt tgatgcgctg gcagtgtccc tgcgccggtt gcattcgatt
     1141 cctgtttgta attgtccttt taacagcgat cgcgtatttc gtctcgctca ggcgcaatca
     1201 cgaatgaata acggtttggt tgatgcgagt gattttgatg acgagcgtaa tggctggcct
     1261 gttgaacaag tctggaaaga aatgcataaa cttttgccat tctcaccgga ttcagtcgtc
     1321 actcatggtg atttctcact tgataacctt atttttgacg aggggaaatt aataggttgt
     1381 attgatgttg gacgagtcgg aatcgcagac cgataccagg atcttgccat cctatggaac
     1441 tgcctcggtg agttttctcc ttcattacag aaacggcttt ttcaaaaata tggtattgat
     1501 aatcctgata tgaataaatt gcagtttcat ttgatgctcg atgagttttt ctaatcagaa
     1561 ttggttaatt ggttgtaaca ttattcagat tgggccccgt tccactgagc gtcagacccc
     1621 gtagaaaaga tcaaaggatc ttcttgagat cctttttttc tgcgcgtaat ctgctgcttg
     1681 caaacaaaaa aaccaccgct accagcggtg gtttgtttgc cggatcaaga gctaccaact
     1741 ctttttccga aggtaactgg cttcagcaga gcgcagatac caaatactgt tcttctagtg
     1801 tagccgtagt taggccacca cttcaagaac tctgtagcac cgcctacata cctcgctctg
     1861 ctaatcctgt taccagtggc tgctgccagt ggcgataagt cgtgtcttac cgggttggac
     1921 tcaagacgat agttaccgga taaggcgcag cggtcgggct gaacgggggg ttcgtgcaca
     1981 cagcccagct tggagcgaac gacctacacc gaactgagat acctacagcg tgagctatga
     2041 gaaagcgcca cgcttcccga agggagaaag gcggacaggt atccggtaag cggcagggtc
     2101 ggaacaggag agcgcacgag ggagcttcca gggggaaacg cctggtatct ttatagtcct
     2161 gtcgggtttc gccacctctg acttgagcgt cgatttttgt gatgctcgtc aggggggcgg
     2221 agcctatgga aaaacgccag caacgcggcc tttttacggt tcctggcctt ttgctggcct
     2281 tttgctcaca tgtt
//
