[The description below was written by a language model from this plasmid's Addgene catalogue record and the feature table of its GenBank file.]
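Description:
pENTR1A no ccDB (w48-1) is an empty Gateway entry vector derived from the commercial pENTR1A backbone, from which the ccdB counter-selection gene has been removed. It is a small circular plasmid of 2294 bp, maintained in E. coli at high copy number through a ColE1/pUC-type origin of replication and selected with kanamycin via the aph(3')-Ia aminoglycoside phosphotransferase gene. Because the toxic ccdB gene is absent, the plasmid can be grown in standard cloning strains and does not need a ccdB-resistant host.

The functional core is a pair of Gateway recombination sites, attL1 and attL2, which lie in opposing orientation and flank a short cloning region of about 65 bp. No insert is present. A gene or cassette of interest is placed between the att sites by restriction enzyme cloning. It can then be moved directionally into any attR-containing destination vector by an LR Clonase reaction. Upstream of attL1 sit the E. coli rrnB T1 and T2 transcription terminators, which limit read-through transcription from the backbone into the cloned sequence and so reduce unwanted expression of the insert in bacteria. Binding sites for the standard pENTR forward and reverse primers flank the att-bounded region and allow inserts to be sequence-verified.

The vector carries no eukaryotic promoter or other expression elements, although the catalogue lists it under mammalian expression. Expression depends on the destination vector chosen. The associated publication describes a viral system for expressing and depleting proteins in mammalian cells, in which this plasmid serves as the shuttle for building entry clones.
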