Addgene plasmid #17398: pENTR1A no ccDB (w48-1)
Purpose: (Empty Backbone) Gateway entry 1A vector, no ccDB gene
Depositing lab: Eric Campeau & Paul Kaufman. Depositing organization: University of Massachusetts, Worcester. Publication: A versatile viral system for expression and depletion of proteins in mammalian cells. Campeau E, Ruhl VE, Rodier F, Smith CL, Rahmberg BL, Fuss JO, Campisi J, Yaswen P, Cooper PK, Kaufman PD.. PLoS One. 2009 Aug 6;4(8):e6529. 10.1371/journal.pone.0006529 PubMed 19657394.
Backbone
  Vector backbone: pENTR1A
  Backbone manufacturer: Invitrogen
  Backbone size (bp): 2294
  Vector type: Mammalian Expression ; Entry vector
Growth in bacteria
  Bacterial resistance: Kanamycin, 50 μg/mL
  Growth temperature: 37°C
  Growth strain: DH5alpha
  Growth instructions: TOP10F', 37oC
  Copy number: High Copy
Gene/Insert
  Gene/Insert name: None
  Cloning method: Restriction Enzyme
  Sequencing primers: 5′ ENTRforw; 3′ ENTRrev
Terms and licenses: Academic/Nonprofit Terms; Industry Terms: Not Available to Industry
How to cite: pENTR1A no ccDB (w48-1) was a gift from Eric Campeau & Paul Kaufman (Addgene plasmid # 17398 ; http://n2t.net/addgene:17398 ; RRID:Addgene_17398)
