>Addgene plasmid #17398 | pENTR1A no ccDB (w48-1) | addgene partial sequence | sequence record 54095 | Kan-R 5'-ATCGCGAGCCCATTTATACC-3'
TTAATCGCGGCCTCGACGTTTCCCGTTGAATATGGCTCATAACACCCCTTGTATTACTGTTTATGTAAGC
AGACAGTTTTATTGTTCATGATGATATATTTTTATCTTGTGCAATGTAACATCAGAGATTTTGAGACACG
GGCCAGAGCTGCAGCTGGATGGCAAATAATGATTTTATTTTGACTGATAGTGACCTGTTCGTT
