>Addgene plasmid #17398 | pENTR1A no ccDB (w48-1) | addgene partial sequence | sequence record 117926 | pBR322ori-F 5'-GGGAAACGCCTGGTATCTTT-3'
TCTGACTTGAGCGTCGATTTTTGTGATGCTCGTCAGGGGGGCGGAGCCTATGGAAAAACGCCAGCAACGC
GGCCTTTTTACGGTTCCTGGCCTTTTGCTGGCCTTTTGCTCACATGTTCTTTCCTGCGTTATCCCCTGAT
TCTGTGGATAACCGTATTACCGCTAGCATGGATCTCGGGGACGTCTAACTACTAAGCGAGAGTAGGGAAC
TGCCAGGCATCAAATAAAACGAAAGGCTCAGTCGGAAGACTGGGCCTTTCGTTTTATCTGTTGTTTGTCG
GTGAACGCTCTCCTGAGTAGGACAAATCCGCCGGGAGCGGATTTGAACGTTGTGAAGCAACGGCCCGGAG
GGTGGCGGGCAGGACGCCCGCCATAAACTGCCAGGCATCAAACTAAGCAGAAGGCCATCCTGACGGATGG
CCTTTTTGCGTTTCTACAAACTCTTCCTGTTAGTTAGTTACTTAAGCTCGGGCCCCAAATAATGATTTTA
TTTTGACTG
